>Addgene plasmid #214914 | pUPD2-pAtUBQ10 (A1-B1) | addgene full sequence | sequence record 425606 | Addgene NGS Result
TAGAGCGATGAGTGGTCTCGGGAGAGTCTAGCTCAACAGAGCTTTTAACCCAAATTGGTACAATAGAATA
CAACTTTAGATCATAATTCTCAAAAGAAAGAGATTCCTTAGCTATTCTATCTGCCACTCCATTTCCTTCT
CGGCTTGTATGCACAAGCATAAAATCCTCAAACTTGCTAAGTAGATACTTTATGTCTTGGATAATTGGAT
TGAGACTTGACAAGCATAACTTTCATGTAACCAAAGACACAAGTTGCTGAGAATCCACCTCAAAAATGAT
CTTCCTATAATTGAATCGGGATAATGACAGCACAGCCCATCTAAGAGCCTCCACTTCTACTTCCAGCACG
CTTCTTACTTTTACCACAGCTCTTGCACCTAACCATAACACCTTCCCTGTATGATCGCGAAGCACCCACC
CTAAGCCACATTTTAATCCTTCTGTTGGCCATGCCCCATCAAAGTTGCACTTAACCCAAGATTGTGGTGG
AGCTTCCCATGTTTCTCGTCTGTCCCGACGGTGTTGTGGTTGGTGCTTTCCTTACATTCTGAGCCTCTTT
CCTTCTAATCCACTCATCTGCATCTTCTTGTGTCCTTACTAATACCTCATTGGTTCCAAATTCCCTCCCT
TTAAGCACCAGCTCGTTTCTGTTCTTCCACAGCCTCCCAAGTATCCAAGGGACTAAAGCCTCCACATTCT
TCAGATCAGGATATTCTTGTTTAAGATGTTGAACTCTATGGAGGTTTGTATGAACTGATGATCTAGGACC
GGATAAGTTCCCTTCTTCATAGCGAACTTATTCAAAGAATGTTTTGTGTATCATTCTTGTTACATTGTTA
TTAATGAAAAAATATTATTGGTCATTGGACTGAACACGAGTGTTAAATATGGACCAGGCCCCAAATAAGA
TCCATTGATATATGAATTAAATAACAAGAATAAATCGAGTCACCAAACCACTTGCCTTTTTTAACGAGAC
TTGTTCACCAACTTGATACAAAAGTCATTATCCTATGCAAATCAATAATCATACAAAAATATCCAATAAC
ACTAAAAAATTAAAAGAAATGGATAATTTCACAATATGTTATACGATAAAGAAGTTACTTTTCCAAGAAA
TTCACTGATTTTATAAGCCCACTTGCATTAGATAAATGGCAAAAAAAAACAAAAAGGAAAAGAAATAAAG
CACGAAGAATTCTAGAAAATACGAAATACGCTTCAATGCAGTGGGACCCACGGTTCAATTATTGCCAATT
TTCAGCTCCACCGTATATTTAAAAAATAAAACGATAATGCTAAAAAAATATAAATCGTAACGATCGTTAA
ATCTCAACGGCTGGATCTTATGACGACCGTTAGAAATTGTGGTTGTCGACGAGTCAGTAATAAACGGCGT
CAAAGTGGTTGCAGCCGGCACACACGAGTCGTGTTTATCAACTCAAAGCACAAATACTTTTCCTCAACCT
AAAAATAAGGCAATTAGCCAAAAACAACTTTGCGTGTAAACAACGCTCAATACACGTGTCATTTTATTAT
TAGCTATTGCTTCACCGCCTTAGCTTTCTCGTGACCTAGTCGTCCTCGTCTTTTCTTCTTCTTCTTCTAT
AAAACAATACCCAAAGAGCTCTTCTTCTTCACAATTCAGATTTCAATTTCTCAAAATCTTAAAAACTTTC
TCTCAATTCTCTCTACCGTGATCAAGGTAAATTTCTGTGTTCCTTATTCTCTCAAAATCTTCGATTTTGT
TTTCGTTCGATCCCAATTTCGTATATGTTCTTTGGTTTAGATTCTGTTAATCTTAGATCGAAGACGATTT
TCTGGGTTTGATCGTTAGATATCATCTTAATTCTCGATTAGGGTTTCATAGATATCATCCGATTTGTTCA
AATAATTTGAGTTTTGTCGAATAATTACTCTTCGATTTGTGATTTCTATCTAGATCTGGTGTTAGTTTCT
AGTTTGTGCGATCGAATTTGTCGATTAATCTGAGTTTTTCTGATTAACAGCCATTGAGACCACTCATCGC
GACTAGTAGCGGCCGCTGCAGTCCGGCAAAAAAGGGCAAGGTGTCACCACCCTGCCCTTTTTCTTTAAAA
CCGAAAAGATTACTTCGCGTTATGCAGGCTTCCTCGCTCACTGACTCGCTGCGCTCGGTCGTTCGGCTGC
GGCGAGCGGTATCAGCTCACTCAAAGGCGGTAATACGGTTATCCACAGAATCAGGGGATAACGCAGGAAA
GAACATGTGAGCAAAAGGCCAGCAAAAGGCCAGGAACCGTAAAAAGGCCGCGTTGCTGGCGTTTTTCCAC
AGGCTCCGCCCCCCTGACGAGCATCACAAAAATCGACGCTCAAGTCAGAGGTGGCGAAACCCGACAGGAC
TATAAAGATACCAGGCGTTTCCCCCTGGAAGCTCCCTCGTGCGCTCTCCTGTTCCGACCCTGCCGCTTAC
CGGATACCTGTCCGCCTTTCTCCCTTCGGGAAGCGTGGCGCTTTCTCATAGCTCACGCTGTAGGTATCTC
AGTTCGGTGTAGGTCGTTCGCTCCAAGCTGGGCTGTGTGCACGAACCCCCCGTTCAGCCCGACCGCTGCG
CCTTATCCGGTAACTATCGTCTTGAGTCCAACCCGGTAAGACACGACTTATCGCCACTGGCAGCAGCCAC
TGGTAACAGGATTAGCAGAGCGAGGTATGTAGGCGGTGCTACAGAGTTCTTGAAGTGGTGGCCTAACTAC
GGCTACACTAGAAGAACAGTATTTGGTATCTGCGCTCTGCTGAAGCCAGTTACCTTCGGAAAAAGAGTTG
GTAGCTCTTGATCCGGCAAACAAACCACCGCTGGTAGCGGTGGTTTTTTTGTTTGCAAGCAGCAGATTAC
GCGCAGAAAAAAAGGATCTCAAGAAGATCCTTTGATCTTTTCTACGGGGTCTGACGCTCAGTGGAACGAA
AACTCACGTTAAGGGATTTTGGTCATGAGATTATCAAAAAGGATCTTCACCTAGATCCTTTTAAATTAAA
AATGAAGTTTTAAATCAATCTAAAGTATATATGAGTAAACTTGGTCTGACAGCTCGAGGCTTGGATTCTC
ACCAATAAAAAACGCCCGGCGGCAACCGAGCGTTCTGAACAAATCCAGATGGAGTTCTGAGGTCATTACT
GGATCTATCAACAGGAGTCCAAGCGAGCTCGATATCAAATTACGCCCCGCCCTGCCACTCGTCGCAGTAC
TGTTGTAATTCATTAAGCATTCTGCCGACATGGAAGCCATCACAAACGGCATGATGAACCTGAATCGCCA
GCGGCATCAGCACCTTGTCGCCTTGCGTATAATATTTGCCCATGGTGAAAACGGGGGCGAAGAAGTTGTC
CATATTGGCCACGTTTAAATCAAAACTGGTGAAACTCACCCAGGGATTGGCTGATACGAAAAACATATTC
TCAATAAACCCTTTAGGGAAATAGGCCAGGTTTTCACCGTAACACGCCACATCTTGCGAATATATGTGTA
GAAACTGCCGGAAATCGTCGTGGTATTCACTCCAGAGTGATGAAAACGTTTCAGTTTGCTCATGGAAAAC
GGTGTAACAAGGGTGAACACTATCCCATATCACCAGCTCACCGTCTTTCATTGCCATACGAAATTCCGGA
TGAGCATTCATCAGGCGGGCAAGAATGTGAATAAAGGCCGGATAAAACTTGTGCTTATTTTTCTTTACGG
TCTTTAAAAAGGCCGTAATATCCAGCTGAACGGTCTGGTTATAGGTACATTGAGCAACTGACTGAAATGC
CTCAAAATGTTCTTTACGATGCCATTGGGATATATCAACGGTGGTATATCCAGTGATTTTTTTCTCCATT
TTAGCTTCCTTAGCTCCTGAAAATCTCGATAACTCAAAAAATACGCCCGGTAGTGATCTTATTTCATTAT
GGTGAAAGTTGGAACCTCTTACGTGCCCGATCAACTCGAGTGCCACCTGACGTCTAAGAAACCATTATTA
TCATGACATTAACCTATAAAAATAGGCGTATCACGAGGCAGAATTTCAGATAAAAAAAATCCTTAGCTTT
CGCTAAGGATGATTTCTGGAATTCGCGGCCGCTTC
Features (pLannotate 1.2.2; 8 found; start..end, strand, type, name):
   2032..2051    +  misc_feature   BioBrick suffix: universal suffix for all parts
   2052..2109    +  terminator     his operon terminator: This putative transcriptin terminator from the E. coli his operon has a 2-bp deletion introduced during synthesis. Its efficiency has not been determined.
   2304..2892    -  rep_origin     ori: high-copy-number ColE1/pMB1/pBR322/pUC origin of replication
   3075..3169    -  terminator     lambda t0 terminator: transcription terminator from phage lambda
   3193..3849    -  CDS            cat: CAT_ECOLX - Experimental evidence at protein level: Swiss-Prot protein existence level 1. This enzyme is an effector of chloramphenicol resistance in bacteria. From Escherichia coli. This protein is used as a marker in many commonly used cloning vectors, such as pACYC184.
   3850..3947    -  promoter       cat promoter: promoter of the E. coli cat gene encoding chloramphenicol acetyltransferase
   4033..4076    -  terminator     bacterial terminator: putative bacterial transcription terminator
   4079..5       +  misc_feature   BioBrick prefix (across the origin): BioBrick prefix for parts that do not start with "ATG"
