[The description below was written by a language model from this plasmid's Addgene catalogue record and pLannotate feature annotations shown in this document.]
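Description:
pUPD2-pAtUBQ10 (A1-B1) is a GoldenBraid-style level 0 "domestication" plasmid that stores the Arabidopsis thaliana UBQ10 (polyubiquitin 10) promoter as a standardised, reusable part. The backbone is pUPD2, a small (about 2.1 kb) universal part-entry vector classed as a synthetic biology vector. It is a purely bacterial cloning plasmid, maintained in E. coli at high copy through a ColE1/pUC-type origin and selected with chloramphenicol via a cat gene driven by its native promoter and followed by the lambda t0 terminator. The cloning region is flanked by BioBrick prefix and suffix sequences. It is also insulated by bacterial transcription terminators, including a his operon terminator, which limit read-through into or out of the insert.

The promoter fragment was inserted through BsmBI sites that were destroyed during cloning, as is usual for Type IIS domestication. The "A1-B1" designation in the name presumably refers to the standard syntax positions the part occupies within a transcriptional unit, consistent with a promoter-region part, although the record does not spell this out. The automated annotation of the 4,095 nt sequence labels only backbone elements. The roughly 2 kb unannotated stretch between the prefix and suffix corresponds to the insert, whose exact boundaries and composition are not stated.

The plasmid has no plant selection marker, T-DNA borders or coding payload, so it is not itself a plant expression vector. It serves as a donor of a widely used strong, constitutive plant promoter for modular assembly of multi-part constructs. The associated work concerns an inducible system for rapid depletion of target proteins in plants.
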