Addgene plasmid #214914: pUPD2-pAtUBQ10 (A1-B1)
Purpose: UBQ10 promoter in domestication vector
Depositing lab: Marcela Rojas-Pierce. Depositing organization: North Carolina State University. Publication: Rapid depletion of target proteins in plants by an inducible protein degradation system. Huang L, Rojas-Pierce M. Plant Cell. 2024 Mar 6:koae072. doi: 10.1093/plcell/koae072. PubMed 38446628.
Backbone
  Vector backbone: pUPD2
  Backbone manufacturer: Diego Orzaez Lab (Addgene #68161)
  Backbone size w/o insert (bp): 2105
  Vector type: Synthetic Biology
Growth in bacteria
  Bacterial resistance: Chloramphenicol, 25 μg/mL
  Growth temperature: 37°C
  Growth strain: DH5alpha
  Copy number: High Copy
Gene/Insert
  Gene/Insert name: AtUBQ10
  Species: A. thaliana (mustard weed)
  Cloning method: Restriction Enzyme; 5′ cloning site BsmBI (destroyed during cloning); 3′ cloning site BsmBI (destroyed during cloning)
Terms and licenses: Academic/Nonprofit Terms; Industry Terms: Not Available to Industry
Depositor comments: Rojas-Pierce Lab plasmid pMRP1105
How to cite: pUPD2-pAtUBQ10 (A1-B1) was a gift from Marcela Rojas-Pierce (Addgene plasmid # 214914 ; http://n2t.net/addgene:214914 ; RRID:Addgene_214914)
